>Addgene plasmid #15848 | pMOR41-1-ISH | depositor partial sequence | sequence record 8386 | Author sequence
ATGCTGGGGCCATCCTACAACCACACAATGGAATCCCCTGGCACTTTCTTCCTCTTGGGCATCCCAGGGT
TTCAGTCTTCTTATCTTTGGCTGGCCATCTCACTGAGTACCATGTATAGCATAGCTCTCTTAGGAAATAT
GCTCATTATCATTGTGATCTGCATGGATTCCACTCTACAAGAGCCTATGTACTTCTTTCTATGTGTTCTG
GCTGCTGTGGATATTGTTATGGCTTCTTCTGTGGTACCTAAGATGGTGAGCATCTTCAGTTCAGGAGACA
GCTCCATCAGCTTTAATGCCTGTTTCACTCAGATGTACTTTGTCCATGCGGCCACTGCTGTGGAGACAGG
TCTGCTACTGGCCATGGCTTTTGATCGCTACGTGGCCATCTGCAAGCCCTTACATTACATGAGAATTCTC
ACCCGTCATGTGATGCTGGGAATTAGTGTGACTATCACCGTTAGAGCTGTTATTTTTATGACTCCTTTGA
GTTGGATGTTGAGTCATTTGCCATTTTGTGCCTCCAATGTAGTTCCTCATTCCTATTGTGAACACATGGC
TGTGGCCAAGTTAGCATGTGCTGACCCCATGCCCAGCAGTCTCTACAGTTTGATTTTTTCCTCCATCATT
GTGGGCTCAGATGTGGCCTTCATTTCAGCCTCTTATTCTTTGATTCTCAAGGCAGTTTTTGGACTGTCCT
CAAGGAATGCACAGTGGAAGGCTTTGAGTACATGTGGCTCTCATGTTGGGGTCATGGCTCTGTACTATCT
CCCTGGGATGGCATCCATCTATGTGGCCTGGCTAGGGCAGGACCGAGTTCCACTGCACACTCAAGTGCTA
TTAGCTGACTTGTACCTGATCATCCCACCCACCTTAAACCCTATCATTTATGGTATTAGGACCAGACAAA
TCCGGGAGCGGATATGGAGTCTGCTGACACATTGCTTCTTTTCCCAGTGCACTCAAGGTTCATGA
