>Addgene plasmid #15848 | pMOR41-1-ISH | addgene partial sequence | sequence record 22584 | 15848 with M13F
TGGGCCCGACGTCGCATGCTCCCGGCCGCCATGGCGGCCGCGGGAATTCGATTATGCTGGGGCCATCCTA
CAACCACACAATGGAATCCCCTGGCACTTTCTTCCTCTTGGGCATCCCAGGGTTTCAGTCTTCTTATCTT
TGGCTGGCCATCTCACTGAGTACCATGTATAGCATAGCTGTCTTAGGAAATATGCTCATTATCATTGTGA
TCTGCATGGATTCCACTCTACAAGAGCCTATGTACTTCTTTCTATGTGTTCTGGCTGCTGTGGATATTGT
TATGGCTTCTTCTGTGGTACCTAAGATGGTGAGCATCTTCAGTTCAGGAGACAGCTCCATCAGCTTTAAT
GCCTGTTTCACTCAGATGTACTTTGTCCATGCGGCCACTGCTGTGGAGACAGGTCTGCTACTGGCCATGG
CTTTTGATCGCTACGTGGCCATCTGCAAGCCCTTACATTACATGAGAATTCTCACCCGTCATGTGATGCT
GGGAATTAGTGTGACTATCACCGTTAGAGCTGTTATTTTTATGACTCCTTTGAGTTGGATGTTGAGTCAT
TTGCCATTTTGTGCCTCCAATGTAGTTCCTCATTCCTATTGTGAACACATGGCTGTGGCCAAGTTAGCAT
GTGCTGACCCCATGCCCAGCAGTCTCTACAGTTTGATTTTTTCCTCCATCATTGTGGGCTCAGATGTGGC
CTTCATTTCAGCCTCTTATTCTTTGATTTCTCAGGCAGTTTTTGGACTGTCCT
