[The description below was written by a language model from this plasmid's Addgene catalogue record.]
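Description:
pMOR41-1-ISH is a small bacterial cloning plasmid built on the commercial pGEM-T Easy backbone (about 3.0 kb without insert), carrying a 975 bp fragment of the mouse odorant receptor gene MOR41-1, also known as Olfr556. It is maintained as a high-copy plasmid in standard E. coli cloning strains under ampicillin selection. The record lists it simply as a cloning vector. No eukaryotic promoter, tag, reporter or mammalian selection marker is described, so it is not intended to express the receptor protein in cells.

The listed sequencing primers (M13 forward and T7 on one side, M13 reverse and SP6 on the other) reflect the usual pGEM-T Easy layout, in which the cloning site is flanked by opposing T7 and SP6 bacteriophage RNA polymerase promoters. This arrangement lets either strand of the insert be transcribed in vitro from linearised template, giving antisense or sense RNA. The "ISH" suffix in the name, together with the associated study on how Lhx2 deficiency affects expression of class I and class II odorant receptor genes in mouse, suggests that the plasmid serves as a template for riboprobes to detect Olfr556 transcripts by in situ hybridisation, although the record does not state this purpose explicitly. The record also does not give the orientation of the insert relative to the T7 and SP6 promoters, so it does not indicate which polymerase yields the antisense probe. No feature table was provided, and the exact boundaries of the cloned fragment relative to the reference transcript are likewise unspecified.
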