Addgene plasmid #15848: pMOR41-1-ISH
Depositing lab: Peter Mombaerts. Depositing organization: Rockefeller University. Publication: Differential impact of Lhx2 deficiency on expression of class I and class II odorant receptor genes in mouse. Hirota J, Omura M, Mombaerts P. Mol Cell Neurosci. 2007 Apr . 34(4):679-88. 10.1016/j.mcn.2007.01.014 PubMed 17350283.
Backbone
  Vector backbone: pGEM-T Easy
  Backbone manufacturer: promega
  Backbone size w/o insert (bp): 3015
  Vector type: cloning vector
Growth in bacteria
  Bacterial resistance: Ampicillin, 100 μg/mL
  Growth temperature: 37°C
  Growth strain: DH5alpha
  Copy number: High Copy
Gene/Insert
  Gene/Insert name: MOR41-1 (alt name: Olfr556)
  Species: M. musculus (mouse)
  Insert size (bp): 975
  GenBank ID: NM_146754
  Entrez Gene: Olfr556 (a.k.a. MOR41-1)
  Cloning method: Restriction Enzyme
  Sequencing primers: 5′ M13, T7; 3′ M13 reverse, SP6
Terms and licenses: Academic/Nonprofit Terms; Industry Terms: Not Available to Industry
How to cite: pMOR41-1-ISH was a gift from Peter Mombaerts (Addgene plasmid # 15848 ; http://n2t.net/addgene:15848 ; RRID:Addgene_15848)
